>Addgene plasmid #173760 | CBP TAZ1(340-439) | addgene full sequence | sequence record 353462 | Addgene NGS Result
ATCCGGATATAGTTCCTCCTTTCAGCAAAAAACCCCTCAAGACCCGTTTAGAGGCCCCAAGGGGTTATGC
TAGTTATTGCTCAGCGGTGGCAGCAGCCAACTCAGCTTCCTTTCGGGCTTTGTTAGCAGCCGGATCTCAG
TGGTGGTGGTGGTGGTGCTCGAGTGCGGCCGCAAGCTTACTATCGCTTGTCACTGGCATTTTTCAAAGGG
AGGCAAACAGGACAGTCATGTCGTGTGCAGTTCTTCCAATGAGAGATGATTTGTCGTGAAGATGCACAAT
GGGCAACTTGGCAGGCTTTCCCAGCCTGACAATGTGTCATGTGATTCAAAACGTTTTTCATGGTTCGACA
GTGTGGGAGAGAACAGGCTCGAACCTCTCCATTTGCTTGCTCTCGTCTCTGACATTTGTGGGCATGAAGC
AGTAGAACCAGCTGCTGCTGTATCAGTTTGCGTTTTTCAGGGTCTGCTGTGGGGCCTGTTGCCATGGTAT
ATCTCCTTCTTAAAGTTAAACAAAATTATTTCTAGAGGGGAATTGTTATCCGCTCACAATTCCCCTATAG
TGAGTCGTATTAATTTCGCGGGATCGAGATCTCGATCCTCTACGCCGGACGCATCGTGGCCGGCATCACC
GGCGCCACAGGTGCGGTTGCTGGCGCCTATATCGCCGACATCACCGATGGGGAAGATCGGGCTCGCCACT
TCGGGCTCATGAGCGCTTGTTTCGGCGTGGGTATGGTGGCAGGCCCCGTGGCCGGGGGACTGTTGGGCGC
CATCTCCTTGCATGCACCATTCCTTGCGGCGGCGGTGCTCAACGGCCTCAACCTACTACTGGGCTGCTTC
CTAATGCAGGAGTCGCATAAGGGAGAGCGTCGAGATCCCGGACACCATCGAATGGCGCAAAACCTTTCGC
GGTATGGCATGATAGCGCCCGGAAGAGAGTCAATTCAGGGTGGTGAATGTGAAACCAGTAACGTTATACG
ATGTCGCAGAGTATGCCGGTGTCTCTTATCAGACCGTTTCCCGCGTGGTGAACCAGGCCAGCCACGTTTC
TGCGAAAACGCGGGAAAAAGTGGAAGCGGCGATGGCGGAGCTGAATTACATTCCCAACCGCGTGGCACAA
CAACTGGCGGGCAAACAGTCGTTGCTGATTGGCGTTGCCACCTCCAGTCTGGCCCTGCACGCGCCGTCGC
AAATTGTCGCGGCGATTAAATCTCGCGCCGATCAACTGGGTGCCAGCGTGGTGGTGTCGATGGTAGAACG
AAGCGGCGTCGAAGCCTGTAAAGCGGCGGTGCACAATCTTCTCGCGCAACGCGTCAGTGGGCTGATCATT
AACTATCCGCTGGATGACCAGGATGCCATTGCTGTGGAAGCTGCCTGCACTAATGTTCCGGCGTTATTTC
TTGATGTCTCTGACCAGACACCCATCAACAGTATTATTTTCTCCCATGAAGACGGTACGCGACTGGGCGT
GGAGCATCTGGTCGCATTGGGTCACCAGCAAATCGCGCTGTTAGCGGGCCCATTAAGTTCTGTCTCGGCG
CGTCTGCGTCTGGCTGGCTGGCATAAATATCTCACTCGCAATCAAATTCAGCCGATAGCGGAACGGGAAG
GCGACTGGAGTGCCATGTCCGGTTTTCAACAAACCATGCAAATGCTGAATGAGGGCATCGTTCCCACTGC
GATGCTGGTTGCCAACGATCAGATGGCGCTGGGCGCAATGCGCGCCATTACCGAGTCCGGGCTGCGCGTT
GGTGCGGATATCTCGGTAGTGGGATACGACGATACCGAAGACAGCTCATGTTATATCCCGCCGTTAACCA
CCATCAAACAGGATTTTCGCCTGCTGGGGCAAACCAGCGTGGACCGCTTGCTGCAACTCTCTCAGGGCCA
GGCGGTGAAGGGCAATCAGCTGTTGCCCGTCTCACTGGTGAAAAGAAAAACCACCCTGGCGCCCAATACG
CAAACCGCCTCTCCCCGCGCGTTGGCCGATTCATTAATGCAGCTGGCACGACAGGTTTCCCGACTGGAAA
GCGGGCAGTGAGCGCAACGCAATTAATGTAAGTTAGCTCACTCATTAGGCACCGGGATCTCGACCGATGC
CCTTGAGAGCCTTCAACCCAGTCAGCTCCTTCCGGTGGGCGCGGGGCATGACTATCGTCGCCGCACTTAT
GACTGTCTTCTTTATCATGCAACTCGTAGGACAGGTGCCGGCAGCGCTCTGGGTCATTTTCGGCGAGGAC
CGCTTTCGCTGGAGCGCGACGATGATCGGCCTGTCGCTTGCGGTATTCGGAATCTTGCACGCCCTCGCTC
AAGCCTTCGTCACTGGTCCCGCCACCAAACGTTTCGGCGAGAAGCAGGCCATTATCGCCGGCATGGCGGC
CCCACGGGTGCGCATGATCGTGCTCCTGTCGTTGAGGACCCGGCTAGGCTGGCGGGGTTGCCTTACTGGT
TAGCAGAATGAATCACCGATACGCGAGCGAACGTGAAGCGACTGCTGCTGCAAAACGTCTGCGACCTGAG
CAACAACATGAATGGTCTTCGGTTTCCGTGTTTCGTAAAGTCTGGAAACGCGGAAGTCAGCGCCCTGCAC
CATTATGTTCCGGATCTGCATCGCAGGATGCTGCTGGCTACCCTGTGGAACACCTACATCTGTATTAACG
AAGCGCTGGCATTGACCCTGAGTGATTTTTCTCTGGTCCCGCCGCATCCATACCGCCAGTTGTTTACCCT
CACAACGTTCCAGTAACCGGGCATGTTCATCATCAGTAACCCGTATCGTGAGCATCCTCTCTCGTTTCAT
CGGTATCATTACCCCCATGAACAGAAATCCCCCTTACACGGAGGCATCAGTGACCAAACAGGAAAAAACC
GCCCTTAACATGGCCCGCTTTATCAGAAGCCAGACATTAACGCTTCTGGAGAAACTCAACGAGCTGGACG
CGGATGAACAGGCAGACATCTGTGAATCGCTTCACGACCACGCTGATGAGCTTTACCGCAGCTGCCTCGC
GCGTTTCGGTGATGACGGTGAAAACCTCTGACACATGCAGCTCCCGGAGACGGTCACAGCTTGTCTGTAA
GCGGATGCCGGGAGCAGACAAGCCCGTCAGGGCGCGTCAGCGGGTGTTGGCGGGTGTCGGGGCGCAGCCA
TGACCCAGTCACGTAGCGATAGCGGAGTGTATACTGGCTTAACTATGCGGCATCAGAGCAGATTGTACTG
AGAGTGCACCATTGCGGTGTGAAATACCGCACAGATGCGTAAGGAGAAAATACCGCATCAGGCGCTCTTC
CGCTTCCTCGCTCACTGACTCGCTGCGCTCGGTCGTTCGGCTGCGGCGAGCGGTATCAGCTCACTCAAAG
GCGGTAATACGGTTATCCACAGAATCAGGGGATAACGCAGGAAAGAACATGTGAGCAAAAGGCCAGCAAA
AGGCCAGGAACCGTAAAAAGGCCGCGTTGCTGGCGTTTTTCCATAGGCTCCGCCCCCCTGACGAGCATCA
CAAAAATCGACGCTCAAGTCAGAGGTGGCGAAACCCGACAGGACTATAAAGATACCAGGCGTTTCCCCCT
GGAAGCTCCCTCGTGCGCTCTCCTGTTCCGACCCTGCCGCTTACCGGATACCTGTCCGCCTTTCTCCCTT
CGGGAAGCGTGGCGCTTTCTCATAGCTCACGCTGTAGGTATCTCAGTTCGGTGTAGGTCGTTCGCTCCAA
GCTGGGCTGTGTGCACGAACCCCCCGTTCAGCCCGACCGCTGCGCCTTATCCGGTAACTATCGTCTTGAG
TCCAACCCGGTAAGACACGACTTATCGCCACTGGCAGCAGCCACTGGTAACAGGATTAGCAGAGCGAGGT
ATGTAGGCGGTGCTACAGAGTTCTTGAAGTGGTGGCCTAACTACGGCTACACTAGAAGGACAGTATTTGG
TATCTGCGCTCTGCTGAAGCCAGTTACCTTCGGAAAAAGAGTTGGTAGCTCTTGATCCGGCAAACAAACC
ACCGCTGGTAGCGGTGGTTTTTTTGTTTGCAAGCAGCAGATTACGCGCAGAAAAAAAGGATCTCAAGAAG
ATCCTTTGATCTTTTCTACGGGGTCTGACGCTCAGTGGAACGAAAACTCACGTTAAGGGATTTTGGTCAT
GAGATTATCAAAAAGGATCTTCACCTAGATCCTTTTAAATTAAAAATGAAGTTTTAAATCAATCTAAAGT
ATATATGAGTAAACTTGGTCTGACAGTTACCAATGCTTAATCAGTGAGGCACCTATCTCAGCGATCTGTC
TATTTCGTTCATCCATAGTTGCCTGACTCCCCGTCGTGTAGATAACTACGATACGGGAGGGCTTACCATC
TGGCCCCAGTGCTGCAATGATACCGCGAGACCCACGCTCACCGGCTCCAGATTTATCAGCAATAAACCAG
CCAGCCGGAAGGGCCGAGCGCAGAAGTGGTCCTGCAACTTTATCCGCCTCCATCCAGTCTATTAATTGTT
GCCGGGAAGCTAGAGTAAGTAGTTCGCCAGTTAATAGTTTGCGCAACGTTGTTGCCATTGCTGCAGGCAT
CGTGGTGTCACGCTCGTCGTTTGGTATGGCTTCATTCAGCTCCGGTTCCCAACGATCAAGGCGAGTTACA
TGATCCCCCATGTTGTGCAAAAAAGCGGTTAGCTCCTTCGGTCCTCCGATCGTTGTCAGAAGTAAGTTGG
CCGCAGTGTTATCACTCATGGTTATGGCAGCACTGCATAATTCTCTTACTGTCATGCCATCCGTAAGATG
CTTTTCTGTGACTGGTGAGTACTCAACCAAGTCATTCTGAGAATAGTGTATGCGGCGACCGAGTTGCTCT
TGCCCGGCGTCAATACGGGATAATACCGCGCCACATAGCAGAACTTTAAAAGTGCTCATCATTGGAAAAC
GTTCTTCGGGGCGAAAACTCTCAAGGATCTTACCGCTGTTGAGATCCAGTTCGATGTAACCCACTCGTGC
ACCCAACTGATCTTCAGCATCTTTTACTTTCACCAGCGTTTCTGGGTGAGCAAAAACAGGAAGGCAAAAT
GCCGCAAAAAAGGGAATAAGGGCGACACGGAAATGTTGAATACTCATACTCTTCCTTTTTCAATATTATT
GAAGCATTTATCAGGGTTATTGTCTCATGAGCGGATACATATTTGAATGTATTTAGAAAAATAAACAAAT
AGGGGTTCCGCGCACATTTCCCCGAAAAGTGCCACCTAAATTGTAAGCGTTAATATTTTGTTAAAATTCG
CGTTAAATTTTTGTTAAATCAGCTCATTTTTTAACCAATAGGCCGAAATCGGCAAAATCCCTTATAAATC
AAAAGAATAGACCGAGATAGGGT
[37 nt withheld, positions 5344-5380]
AAAGAACGTGGACTCCAACGTCAAAGG
[49 nt withheld, positions 5408-5456]
T
[91 nt withheld, positions 5458-5548]
G
[124 nt withheld, positions 5550-5673]
CCCATTCGCCA
Features (pLannotate 1.2.2; 19 found; start..end, strand, type, name):
     26..73      -  terminator     T7 terminator: transcription terminator for bacteriophage T7 RNA polymerase
     81..130     -  CDS            SET1 (fragment): solubility-enhancement tag derived from T7 phage gene 10B
    140..157     -  CDS            9xHis (fragment): 9xHis affinity tag
    183..485     -  CDS            Crebbp (fragment): CBP_MOUSE - Also known as Cbp. Experimental evidence at protein level: Swiss-Prot protein existence level 1. Acetylates histones, giving a specific tag for transcriptional activation (By similarity). Also acetylates non-histone proteins, like DDX21, FBL, IRF2, MAFG, NCOA3, POLR1E/PAF53 and FOXO1 (PubMed:10207073, PubMed:11701890, PubMed:16287980, PubMed:15220471). Binds specifically to phosphorylated CREB and enhances its transcriptional activity toward cAMP-responsive genes (By similarity). Acts as a coactivator of ALX1 (By similarity). Acts as a circadian transcriptional coactivator which en
    492..514     -  RBS            RBS: efficient ribosome binding site from bacteriophage T7 gene 10 (Olins and Rangwala, 1989)
    529..553     -  protein_bind   lac operator: The lac repressor binds to the lac operator to inhibit transcription in E. coli. This inhibition can be relieved by adding lactose or isopropyl-β-D-thiogalactopyranoside (IPTG). lac repressor encoded by lacI
    554..572     -  promoter       T7 promoter: promoter for bacteriophage T7 RNA polymerase
    594..873     +  CDS            TcR (fragment): tetracycline efflux protein; tet; confers resistance to tetracycline
    881..958     +  promoter       lacI promoter: lacI
    959..2041    +  CDS            lacI: lac repressor; lacI; The lac repressor binds to the lac operator to inhibit transcription in E. coli. This inhibition can be relieved by adding lactose or isopropyl-β-D-thiogalactopyranoside (IPTG).
   2054..2075    +  protein_bind   CAP binding site: CAP binding activates transcription in the presence of cAMP. E. coli catabolite activator protein
   2090..2381    +  CDS            TcR (fragment): tetracycline efflux protein; tet; confers resistance to tetracycline
   2453..2833    -  CDS            YPB1_ECOLX: Protein predicted: Swiss-Prot protein existence level 4. From Escherichia coli.
   2850..3041    +  CDS            rop: Rop protein, which maintains plasmids at low copy number; rop
   3143..3282    +  misc_feature   bom: basis of mobility region from pBR322
   3468..4056    -  rep_origin     ori: high-copy-number ColE1/pMB1/pBR322/pUC origin of replication
   4227..5087    -  CDS            AmpR: β-lactamase; bla; confers resistance to ampicillin, carbenicillin, and related antibiotics
   5088..5192    -  promoter       AmpR promoter: bla
   5245..5673    -  rep_origin     f1 ori (sequence partly withheld): f1 bacteriophage origin of replication; arrow indicates direction of (+) strand synthesis
