[The description below was written by a language model from this plasmid's Addgene catalogue record and pLannotate feature annotations shown in this document.]
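Description:
CBP TAZ1(340-439) is a bacterial expression plasmid built on the Novagen pET21d backbone for producing the TAZ1 (also called CH1) domain of mouse CREB-binding protein (Crebbp), corresponding to residues 340-439. The roughly 300 bp insert was cloned between the NcoI and HindIII sites, both of which are retained. The catalogue lists the total size as about 5.8 kb, while the sequenced record is 5,684 nt.

Expression follows the standard pET arrangement. A T7 promoter with an adjacent lac operator sits upstream of the T7 gene 10 ribosome binding site and the TAZ1 coding region, and a T7 terminator closes the unit. The plasmid carries lacI under its own promoter, so the lac repressor holds transcription off until IPTG is added. Transcription also requires a host that supplies T7 RNA polymerase. A hexahistidine-type tag sequence from the vector lies downstream of the insert, between it and the terminator, but the record does not say whether it is translated in frame with TAZ1 or whether a stop codon ends the domain first. The short "SET1" and tetracycline-resistance fragments in the annotation appear to be backbone remnants rather than functional elements.

The plasmid replicates from a pBR322-type ColE1 origin accompanied by rop and the bom region, consistent with the low copy number recorded, and is selected with ampicillin through the β-lactamase gene. An f1 origin allows single-stranded DNA production. The associated work concerns TAZ1 as a structured scaffold for ligand binding, so the construct is suited to making recombinant domain for structural and biophysical binding studies.
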