Addgene plasmid #173760: CBP TAZ1(340-439)
Purpose: bacterial expression of mouse CBP TAZ1 domain
Depositing lab: Peter Wright. Depositing organization: Scripps California (The Scripps Research Institute). Publication: CBP/p300 TAZ1 domain forms a structured scaffold for ligand binding. De Guzman RN, Wojciak JM, Martinez-Yamout MA, Dyson HJ, Wright PE. Biochemistry. 2005 Jan 18;44(2):490-7. doi: 10.1021/bi048161t. PubMed 15641773.
Backbone
  Vector backbone: pET21d
  Backbone manufacturer: Novagen
  Backbone size w/o insert (bp): 5500
  Total vector size (bp): 5800
  Vector type: Bacterial Expression
Growth in bacteria
  Bacterial resistance: Ampicillin, 100 μg/mL
  Growth temperature: 37°C
  Growth strain: DH5alpha
  Copy number: Low Copy
Gene/Insert
  Gene/Insert name: CBP TAZ1 (alt name: CBP CH1)
  Species: M. musculus (mouse)
  Insert size (bp): 306
  Entrez Gene: Crebbp (a.k.a. CBP, CBP/p300, KAT3A, p300/CBP)
  Promoter: T7
  Cloning method: Restriction Enzyme; 5′ cloning site NcoI (not destroyed); 3′ cloning site HindIII (not destroyed)
  Sequencing primers: 5′ T7; 3′ T7
Terms and licenses: Academic/Nonprofit Terms; Industry Terms: Not Available to Industry
How to cite: CBP TAZ1(340-439) was a gift from Peter Wright (Addgene plasmid # 173760 ; http://n2t.net/addgene:173760 ; RRID:Addgene_173760)
