>Addgene plasmid #173760 | CBP TAZ1(340-439) | depositor partial sequence | sequence record 336945 | T7 promoter/terminator
NCNTGTCCTTTACAATTCCCCTCTAGAATAATTTTGTTTAACTTTAAGAAGGAGATATACCATGGCAACA
GGCCCCACAGCAGACCCTGAAAAACGCAAACTGATACAGCAGCAGCTGGTTCTACTGCTTCATGCCCACA
AATGTCAGAGACGAGAGCAAGCAAATGGAGAGGTTCGAGCCTGTTCTCTCCCACACTGTCGAACCATGAA
AAACGTTTTGAATCACATGACACATTGTCAGGCTGGGAAAGCCTGCCAAGTTGCCCATTGTGCATCTTCA
CGACAAATCATCTCTCATTGGAAGAACTGCACACGACATGACTGTCCTGTTTGCCTCCCTTTGAAAAATG
CCAGTGACAAGCGATAGTAAGCTTGCGGCCGCACTCGAGCACCACCACCA
